>Addgene plasmid #55416 | mCerulean3-EB3-7 | depositor partial sequence | sequence record 85822 | insert sequence
ACGTCAGATCCGCTAGCGCTACCGGACTCAGATCTCGAGCTCAAGCTTCGAATTCTGCAGTCGACTGCCA
CCATGGCCGTCAATGTGTACTCCACATCTGTGACCAGTGAAAATCTGAGTCGCCATGATATGCTTGCATG
GGTCAACGACTCCCTGCACCTCAACTATACCAAGATAGAACAGCTTTGTTCAGGGGCAGCCTACTGCCAG
TTCATGGACATGCTCTTCCCCGGCTGTGTGCACTTGAGGAAAGTGAAGTTCCAGGCCAAACTAGAGCATG
AATACATCCACAACTTCAAGGTGCTGCAAGCAGCTTTCAAGAAGATGGGTGTTGACAAAATCATTCCTGT
AGAGAAATTAGTGAAAGGAAAATTCCAAGATAATTTTGAGTTTATTCAGTGGTTTAAGAAATTCTTTGAC
GCAAACTATGATGGAAAGGATTACAACCCTCTGCTGGCGCGGCAGGGCCAGGACGTAGCGCCACCTCCTA
ACCCAGGTGATCAGATCTTCAACAAATCCAAGAAACTCATTGGCACAGCAGTTCCACAGAGGACGTCCCC
CACAGGCCCAAAAAACATGCAGACCTCTGGCCGGCTGAGCAATGTGGCCCCCCCCTGCATTCTCCGGAAG
AATCCTCCATCAGCCCGAAATGGCGGCCATGAGACTGATGCCCAAATTCTTGAACTCAACCAACAGCTGG
TGGACTTGAAGCTGACAGTGGATGGGCTGGAGAAGGAACGTGACTTCTACTTCAGCAAACTTCGTGACAT
CGAGCTCATCTGCCAGGAGCATGAAAGTGAAAACAGCCCTGTTATCTCAGGCATCATTGGCATCCTCTAT
GCCACAGAGGAAGGATTCGCACCCCCTGAGGACGATGAGATTGAAGAGCATCAACAAGAAGACCAGGACG
AGTACCTGGATCCACCGGTCGCCACCATGGTGAGCAAGGGCGAGGAGCTGTTCACCGGGGTGGTGCCCAT
CCTGGTCGAGCTGGACGGCGACGTAAACGGCCACAAGTTCAGCGTGTCCGGCGAGGGCGAGGGCGATGCC
ACCTACGGCAAGCTGACCCTGAAGTTCATCTGCACCACCGGCAAGCTGCCCGTGCCCTGGCCCACCCTCG
TGACCACCCTGAGCTGGGGCGTGCAGTGCTTCGCCCGCTACCCCGACCACATGAAGCAGCACGACTTCTT
CAAGTCCGCCATGCCCGAAGGCTACGTCCAGGAGCGCACCATCTTCTTCAAGGACGACGGCAACTACAAG
ACCCGCGCCGAGGTGAAGTTCGAGGGCGACACCCTGGTGAACCGCATCGAGCTGAAGGGCATCGACTTCA
AGGAGGACGGCAACATCCTGGGGCACAAGCTGGAGTACAACGCCATCCACGGCAACGTCTATATCACCGC
CGACAAGCAGAAGAACGGCATCAAGGCCAACTTCGGCCTCAACTGCAACATCGAGGACGGCAGCGTGCAG
CTCGCCGACCACTACCAGCAGAACACCCCCATCGGCGACGGCCCCGTGCTGCTGCCCGACAACCACTACC
TGAGCACCCAGTCCAAGCTGAGCAAAGACCCCAACGAGAAGCGCGATCACATGGTCCTGCTGGAGTTCGT
GACCGCCGCCGGGATCACTCTCGGCATGGACGAGCTGTACAAGTAAAGCGGCCGCGACTCTAGATCATAA
TCAGCCATACCACATT
