[The description below was written by a language model from this plasmid's Addgene catalogue record.]
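Description:
mCerulean3-EB3-7 is a mammalian expression plasmid that produces human EB3 (gene MAPRE3), a microtubule end-binding protein, fused to the cyan fluorescent protein mCerulean3. It is built on an mCerulean3 backbone of about 4.75 kb before the insert. The backbone is maintained at high copy in E. coli under kanamycin selection. It also carries a neomycin resistance marker, so transfected mammalian cells can be selected with G418. No feature table accompanies the record, and the replication origins and the cloning method are not stated.

Expression is driven by the CMV promoter, a strong constitutive promoter in most mammalian cell lines. The listed 3′ sequencing primer suggests an SV40 polyadenylation signal downstream of the cassette. According to the record, the mCerulean3 tag is carried on the backbone and lies at the C terminus of the fusion, so EB3 sits upstream of the fluorescent protein. The "7" in the name probably refers to the length of the linker between the two parts, but the record does not confirm this.

mCerulean3 is an improved Cerulean variant with enhanced brightness and reduced reversible photoswitching. Its recorded excitation maximum is 433 nm and its emission maximum is 475 nm. EB3 accumulates at the growing plus ends of microtubules, so the fusion serves as a localization marker for these structures in cyan-channel fluorescence microscopy. Constructs of this kind are typically used in live-cell imaging to follow microtubule growth, and the cyan emission allows them to be combined with spectrally distinct fluorescent proteins.
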