Addgene plasmid #55416: mCerulean3-EB3-7
Purpose: Localization: MT End Binding Protein, Excitation: 433, Emission: 475
Depositing lab: Michael Davidson. Depositing organization: Florida State University, Tallahassee. Publication: An improved cerulean fluorescent protein with enhanced brightness and reduced reversible photoswitching. Markwardt ML, Kremers GJ, Kraft CA, Ray K, Cranfill PJ, Wilson KA, Day RN, Wachter RM, Davidson MW, Rizzo MA. PLoS One. 2011 . 6(3):e17896. 10.1371/journal.pone.0017896 PubMed 21479270.
Backbone
  Vector backbone: mCerulean3
  Backbone size w/o insert (bp): 4750
  Vector type: Mammalian Expression
  Selectable markers: Neomycin (select with G418)
Growth in bacteria
  Bacterial resistance: Kanamycin, 50 μg/mL
  Growth temperature: 37°C
  Growth strain: DH5alpha
  Copy number: High Copy
Gene/Insert
  Gene/Insert name: EB3 (alt name: NM_012326.2)
  Species: H. sapiens (human)
  Entrez Gene: MAPRE3 (a.k.a. EB3, EBF3, EBF3-S, RP3)
  Promoter: CMV
  Tag / fusion protein: mCerulean3 (C terminal on backbone)
  Cloning method: Unknown
  Sequencing primers: 5′ CMV-F; 3′ SV40pA-R
Terms and licenses: Academic/Nonprofit Terms; Industry Terms: Not Available to Industry
Depositor comments: . Excitation = 433; Emission = 475
How to cite: mCerulean3-EB3-7 was a gift from Michael Davidson (Addgene plasmid # 55416 ; http://n2t.net/addgene:55416 ; RRID:Addgene_55416)
