LOCUS       Exported 5570 bp ds-DNA circular SYN 12-MAY-2021
DEFINITION  Localization: MT End Binding Protein, Excitation: 433, Emission:
            475.
ACCESSION   .
VERSION     .
KEYWORDS    mCerulean3-EB3-7
SOURCE      synthetic DNA construct
  ORGANISM  synthetic DNA construct
REFERENCE   1 (bases 1 to 5570)
  AUTHORS   Markwardt ML, Kremers GJ, Kraft CA, Ray K, Cranfill PJ, Wilson KA,
            Day RN, Wachter RM, Davidson MW, Rizzo MA
  TITLE     An improved cerulean fluorescent protein with enhanced brightness
            and reduced reversible photoswitching.
  JOURNAL   PLoS One. 2011 . 6(3):e17896.
  PUBMED    21479270
REFERENCE   2 (bases 1 to 5570)
  AUTHORS   .
  TITLE     Direct Submission
  JOURNAL   Exported May 12, 2021 from SnapGene Server 1.1.58
            http://www.snapgene.com
FEATURES             Location/Qualifiers
     source          1..5570
                     /organism="synthetic DNA construct"
                     /mol_type="other DNA"
     enhancer        44..347
                     /label=CMV enhancer
                     /note="human cytomegalovirus immediate early enhancer"
     promoter        348..551
                     /label=CMV promoter
                     /note="human cytomegalovirus (CMV) immediate early
                     promoter"
     primer_bind     502..522
                     /label=CMV-F
                     /note="Human CMV immediate early promoter, forward primer"
     regulatory      629..638
                     /regulatory_class="other"
                     /note="vertebrate consensus sequence for strong initiation
                     of translation (Kozak, 1987)"
     regulatory      1493..1502
                     /regulatory_class="other"
                     /note="vertebrate consensus sequence for strong initiation
                     of translation (Kozak, 1987)"
     primer_bind     complement(1544..1565)
                     /label=EGFP-N
                     /note="EGFP, reverse primer"
     primer_bind     complement(1805..1824)
                     /label=EXFP-R
                     /note="For distinguishing EGFP variants, reverse primer"
     primer_bind     2152..2173
                     /label=EGFP-C
                     /note="EGFP, forward primer"
     polyA_signal    2341..2462
                     /label=SV40 poly(A) signal
                     /note="SV40 polyadenylation signal"
     primer_bind     complement(2378..2397)
                     /label=SV40pA-R
                     /note="SV40 polyA, reverse primer"
     primer_bind     2432..2451
                     /label=EBV-rev
                     /note="SV40 polyA terminator, reverse primer"
     rep_origin      complement(2469..2924)
                     /direction=LEFT
                     /label=f1 ori
                     /note="f1 bacteriophage origin of replication; arrow
                     indicates direction of (+) strand synthesis"
     primer_bind     complement(2606..2627)
                     /label=F1ori-F
                     /note="F1 origin, forward primer"
     primer_bind     2818..2837
                     /label=F1ori-R
                     /note="F1 origin, reverse primer"
     promoter        2951..3055
                     /gene="bla"
                     /label=AmpR promoter
     promoter        3057..3414
                     /label=SV40 promoter
                     /note="SV40 enhancer and early promoter"
     primer_bind     complement(3080..3100)
                     /label=pBABE 3'
                     /note="SV40 enhancer, reverse primer for pBABE vectors"
     rep_origin      3265..3400
                     /label=SV40 ori
                     /note="SV40 origin of replication"
     primer_bind     3327..3346
                     /label=SV40pro-F
                     /note="SV40 promoter/origin, forward primer"
     CDS             3449..4243
                     /codon_start=1
                     /gene="aph(3')-II (or nptII)"
                     /product="aminoglycoside phosphotransferase from Tn5"
                     /label=NeoR/KanR
                     /note="confers resistance to neomycin, kanamycin, and G418
                     (Geneticin(R))"
                     /translation="MIEQDGLHAGSPAAWVERLFGYDWAQQTIGCSDAAVFRLSAQGRP
                     VLFVKTDLSGALNELQDEAARLSWLATTGVPCAAVLDVVTEAGRDWLLLGEVPGQDLLS
                     SHLAPAEKVSIMADAMRRLHTLDPATCPFDHQAKHRIERARTRMEAGLVDQDDLDEEHQ
                     GLAPAELFARLKASMPDGEDLVVTHGDACLPNIMVENGRFSGFIDCGRLGVADRYQDIA
                     LATRDIAEELGGEWADRFLVLYGIAAPDSQRIAFYRLLDEFF"
     primer_bind     complement(3503..3522)
                     /label=Neo-R
                     /note="Neomycin resistance gene, reverse primer"
     primer_bind     4113..4132
                     /label=Neo-F
                     /note="Neomycin resistance gene, forward primer"
     primer_bind     complement(4431..4450)
                     /label=TK-pA-R
                     /note="Thymidine kinase polyA, reverse primer"
     polyA_signal    4475..4522
                     /label=HSV TK poly(A) signal
                     /note="herpes simplex virus thymidine kinase
                     polyadenylation signal (Cole and Stacy, 1985)"
     rep_origin      4851..5439
                     /direction=RIGHT
                     /label=ori
                     /note="high-copy-number ColE1/pMB1/pBR322/pUC origin of
                     replication"
     primer_bind     5340..5359
                     /label=pBR322ori-F
                     /note="pBR322 origin, forward primer"
ORIGIN
        1 caattacggg gtcattagtt catagcccat atatggagtt ccgcgttaca taacttacgg
       61 taaatggccc gcctggctga ccgcccaacg acccccgccc attgacgtca ataatgacgt
      121 atgttcccat agtaacgcca atagggactt tccattgacg tcaatgggtg gagtatttac
      181 ggtaaactgc ccacttggca gtacatcaag tgtatcatat gccaagtacg ccccctattg
      241 acgtcaatga cggtaaatgg cccgcctggc attatgccca gtacatgacc ttatgggact
      301 ttcctacttg gcagtacatc tacgtattag tcatcgctat taccatggtg atgcggtttt
      361 ggcagtacat caatgggcgt ggatagcggt ttgactcacg gggatttcca agtctccacc
      421 ccattgacgt caatgggagt ttgttttggc accaaaatca acgggacttt ccaaaatgtc
      481 gtaacaactc cgccccattg acgcaaatgg gcggtaggcg tgtacggtgg gaggtctata
      541 taagcagagc tggtttagtg aaccgtcaga tccgctagcg ctaccggact cagatctcga
      601 gctcaagctt cgaattctgc agtcgactgc caccatggcc gtcaatgtgt actccacatc
      661 tgtgaccagt gaaaatctga gtcgccatga tatgcttgca tgggtcaacg actccctgca
      721 cctcaactat accaagatag aacagctttg ttcaggggca gcctactgcc agttcatgga
      781 catgctcttc cccggctgtg tgcacttgag gaaagtgaag ttccaggcca aactagagca
      841 tgaatacatc cacaacttca aggtgctgca agcagctttc aagaagatgg gtgttgacaa
      901 aatcattcct gtagagaaat tagtgaaagg aaaattccaa gataattttg agtttattca
      961 gtggtttaag aaattctttg acgcaaacta tgatggaaag gattacaacc ctctgctggc
     1021 gcggcagggc caggacgtag cgccacctcc taacccaggt gatcagatct tcaacaaatc
     1081 caagaaactc attggcacag cagttccaca gaggacgtcc cccacaggcc caaaaaacat
     1141 gcagacctct ggccggctga gcaatgtggc ccccccctgc attctccgga agaatcctcc
     1201 atcagcccga aatggcggcc atgagactga tgcccaaatt cttgaactca accaacagct
     1261 ggtggacttg aagctgacag tggatgggct ggagaaggaa cgtgacttct acttcagcaa
     1321 acttcgtgac atcgagctca tctgccagga gcatgaaagt gaaaacagcc ctgttatctc
     1381 aggcatcatt ggcatcctct atgccacaga ggaaggattc gcaccccctg aggacgatga
     1441 gattgaagag catcaacaag aagaccagga cgagtacctg gatccaccgg tcgccaccat
     1501 ggtgagcaag ggcgaggagc tgttcaccgg ggtggtgccc atcctggtcg agctggacgg
     1561 cgacgtaaac ggccacaagt tcagcgtgtc cggcgagggc gagggcgatg ccacctacgg
     1621 caagctgacc ctgaagttca tctgcaccac cggcaagctg cccgtgccct ggcccaccct
     1681 cgtgaccacc ctgagctggg gcgtgcagtg cttcgcccgc taccccgacc acatgaagca
     1741 gcacgacttc ttcaagtccg ccatgcccga aggctacgtc caggagcgca ccatcttctt
     1801 caaggacgac ggcaactaca agacccgcgc cgaggtgaag ttcgagggcg acaccctggt
     1861 gaaccgcatc gagctgaagg gcatcgactt caaggaggac ggcaacatcc tggggcacaa
     1921 gctggagtac aacgccatcc acggcaacgt ctatatcacc gccgacaagc agaagaacgg
     1981 catcaaggcc aacttcggcc tcaactgcaa catcgaggac ggcagcgtgc agctcgccga
     2041 ccactaccag cagaacaccc ccatcggcga cggccccgtg ctgctgcccg acaaccacta
     2101 cctgagcacc cagtccaagc tgagcaaaga ccccaacgag aagcgcgatc acatggtcct
     2161 gctggagttc gtgaccgccg ccgggatcac tctcggcatg gacgagctgt acaagtaaag
     2221 cggccgcgac tctagatcat aatcagccat accacatttg tagaggtttt acttgcttta
     2281 aaaaacctcc cacacctccc cctgaacctg aaacataaaa tgaatgcaat tgttgttgtt
     2341 aacttgttta ttgcagctta taatggttac aaataaagca atagcatcac aaatttcaca
     2401 aataaagcat ttttttcact gcattctagt tgtggtttgt ccaaactcat caatgtatct
     2461 taaggcgtaa attgtaagcg ttaatatttt gttaaaattc gcgttaaatt tttgttaaat
     2521 cagctcattt tttaaccaat aggccgaaat cggcaaaatc ccttataaat caaaagaata
     2581 gaccgagata gggttgagtg ttgttccagt ttggaacaag agtccactat taaagaacgt
     2641 ggactccaac gtcaaaggnn nnnnnnnnnn nnnnnnnnnn nnnnnnnnnn nnnnnnnnnn
     2701 nnnnnnntnn nnnnnnnnnn nnnnnnnnnn nnnnnnnnnn nnnnnnnnnn nnnnnnnnnn
     2761 nnnnnnnnnn nnnnnnnnnn nnnnnnnnnn nnnnnnnnng nnnnnnnnnn nnnnnnnnnn
     2821 nnnnnnnnnn nnnnnnnnnn nnnnnnnnnn nnnnnnnnnn nnnnnnnnnn nnnnnnnnnn
     2881 nnnnnnnnnn nnnnnnnnnn nnnnnnnnnn nnnnnnnnnn nnnncaggtg gcacttttcg
     2941 gggaaatgtg cgcggaaccc ctatttgttt atttttctaa atacattcaa atatgtatcc
     3001 gctcatgaga caataaccct gataaatgct tcaataatat tgaaaaagga agagtcctga
     3061 ggcggaaaga accagctgtg gaatgtgtgt cagttagggt gtggaaagtc cccaggctcc
     3121 ccagcaggca gaagtatgca aagcatgcat ctcaattagt cagcaaccag gtgtggaaag
     3181 tccccaggct ccccagcagg cagaagtatg caaagcatgc atctcaatta gtcagcaacc
     3241 atagtcccgc ccctaactcc gcccatcccg cccctaactc cgcccagttc cgcccattct
     3301 ccgccccatg gctgactaat tttttttatt tatgcagagg ccgaggccgc ctcggcctct
     3361 gagctattcc agaagtagtg aggaggcttt tttggaggcc taggcttttg caaagatcga
     3421 tcaagagaca ggatgaggat cgtttcgcat gattgaacaa gatggattgc acgcaggttc
     3481 tccggccgct tgggtggaga ggctattcgg ctatgactgg gcacaacaga caatcggctg
     3541 ctctgatgcc gccgtgttcc ggctgtcagc gcaggggcgc ccggttcttt ttgtcaagac
     3601 cgacctgtcc ggtgccctga atgaactgca agacgaggca gcgcggctat cgtggctggc
     3661 cacgacgggc gttccttgcg cagctgtgct cgacgttgtc actgaagcgg gaagggactg
     3721 gctgctattg ggcgaagtgc cggggcagga tctcctgtca tctcaccttg ctcctgccga
     3781 gaaagtatcc atcatggctg atgcaatgcg gcggctgcat acgcttgatc cggctacctg
     3841 cccattcgac caccaagcga aacatcgcat cgagcgagca cgtactcgga tggaagccgg
     3901 tcttgtcgat caggatgatc tggacgaaga gcatcagggg ctcgcgccag ccgaactgtt
     3961 cgccaggctc aaggcgagca tgcccgacgg cgaggatctc gtcgtgaccc atggcgatgc
     4021 ctgcttgccg aatatcatgg tggaaaatgg ccgcttttct ggattcatcg actgtggccg
     4081 gctgggtgtg gcggaccgct atcaggacat agcgttggct acccgtgata ttgctgaaga
     4141 gcttggcggc gaatgggctg accgcttcct cgtgctttac ggtatcgccg ctcccgattc
     4201 gcagcgcatc gccttctatc gccttcttga cgagttcttc tgagcgggac tctggggttc
     4261 gaaatgaccg accaagcgac gcccaacctg ccatcacgag atttcgattc caccgccgcc
     4321 ttctatgaaa ggttgggctt cggaatcgtt ttccgggacg ccggctggat gatcctccag
     4381 cgcggggatc tcatgctgga gttcttcgcc caccctaggg ggaggctaac tgaaacacgg
     4441 aaggagacaa taccggaagg aacccgcgct atgacggcaa taaaaagaca gaataaaacg
     4501 cacggtgttg ggtcgtttgt tcataaacgc ggggttcggt cccagggctg gcactctgtc
     4561 gataccccac cgagacccca ttggggccaa tacgcccgcg tttcttcctt ttccccaccc
     4621 caccccccaa gttcgggtga aggcccaggg ctcgcagcca acgtcggggc ggcaggccct
     4681 gccatagcct caggttactc atatatactt tagattgatt taaaacttca tttttaattt
     4741 aaaaggatct aggtgaagat cctttttgat aatctcatga ccaaaatccc ttaacgtgag
     4801 ttttcgttcc actgagcgtc agaccccgta gaaaagatca aaggatcttc ttgagatcct
     4861 ttttttctgc gcgtaatctg ctgcttgcaa acaaaaaaac caccgctacc agcggtggtt
     4921 tgtttgccgg atcaagagct accaactctt tttccgaagg taactggctt cagcagagcg
     4981 cagataccaa atactgttct tctagtgtag ccgtagttag gccaccactt caagaactct
     5041 gtagcaccgc ctacatacct cgctctgcta atcctgttac cagtggctgc tgccagtggc
     5101 gataagtcgt gtcttaccgg gttggactca agacgatagt taccggataa ggcgcagcgg
     5161 tcgggctgaa cggggggttc gtgcacacag cccagcttgg agcgaacgac ctacaccgaa
     5221 ctgagatacc tacagcgtga gctatgagaa agcgccacgc ttcccgaagg gagaaaggcg
     5281 gacaggtatc cggtaagcgg cagggtcgga acaggagagc gcacgaggga gcttccaggg
     5341 ggaaacgcct ggtatcttta tagtcctgtc gggtttcgcc acctctgact tgagcgtcga
     5401 tttttgtgat gctcgtcagg ggggcggagc ctatggaaaa acgccagcaa cgcggccttt
     5461 ttacggttcc tggccttttg ctggcctttt gctcacatgt tctttcctgc gttatcccct
     5521 gattctgtgg ataaccgtat taccgccatg cattagttat taatagtaat
//
